>Addgene plasmid #27319 | pcDNA3/mPax3-3xHA | addgene partial sequence | sequence record 33751 | 27319 with BGH-rev
AATAGGGCCCAGATCTATGCATCACTACTGAGCTCCTGCGTAATCTGGAACGTCATATGGATAGCCTGCA
TAGTCCGGGACGTCATAGGGATAGCCCGCATAGTCAGGAACATCGTATGGGTATCTGCCCTCGATGCTCG
AGCGGAACGTCCAAGGCTTACTTTGTCCATACTGCCCATACTGGTAGCCTGTGACAGGGTCCATACTGTA
GCCTGCGGTGCTATAGGTGGGGGGACAATAGGGCTGAGATGTGGGCAGACTGTCCACATTCTTCATATGT
TCCAGTCTCTGACTGCAGCTGGCTGACACCGTGGTCGTGGGTTCCAGGCCCCCAGTGAGAGGGGAGAGAG
CATAGTCGGTCTGAGGCTGGTGCGGTACCCCACCGTGGTTGGTCAGAAGTCCCATTACCTGAGGTGAAAG
GCCATTGCCGATGGTGGGGTTCATGGGGTTGGAGGGCCCCGATGGAGGCACAAAGCTGTCTGTATAGCTT
GAAAATCCATGCCTGGTGCTGGGGAGGCAGTAGGCAGAGCTGCTGTCTGCGTTCGAAGGAATAGTGCTTT
GGTGTACAGTGCTCGGAGGAAGCGGCTGAGGTCTGTGGACGGTGCTACTGGGATCTGACACGGCTTGTGG
AATAGACGTGGGCTGGTAAGAGGTCTCCGACAGCTGGTATGTTGGCAGGGTCGGCATGGCGGTGGGAGGG
AATCCCCCCGGAATGAGATGGTTGAAAGCCATCAGTTGATTGGCTCCAGCTTGTTTCCTCCATCTTGCAC
GGCGGTTGCTAAACCAGACCTGCACTCGGGCCTCGGTAAGCTTCGCCCTCTGGGCCAGCTCCTCCCTGGT
GTAAATGTCTGGGTAGTGGGTTCTCTCGAAAGCCCGCTCCAGTTCCTCCAGCTGCTCTGCCGTGAAAGTA
GTTCTGCTCCTG
