[The description below was written by a language model from this plasmid's Addgene catalogue record.]
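Description:
pcDNA3/mPax3-3xHA is a mammalian expression plasmid built on the pcDNA3 backbone (about 5.6 kb without insert) and carrying a roughly 1.6 kb mouse Pax3 cDNA. It is maintained in E. coli as a high-copy plasmid under ampicillin selection. It also carries a neomycin resistance marker, so transfected mammalian cells can be selected with G418 to obtain stable lines. The record does not list the promoter or other regulatory elements explicitly. pcDNA3 vectors generally drive the insert from the CMV immediate-early promoter with a downstream polyadenylation signal. The T7 and SP6 sequencing primers listed fit the phage promoter sites that flank the polylinker in this backbone.

The insert encodes Pax3 (paired box gene 3, the gene affected in the Splotch mouse), a DNA-binding transcription factor expressed during early neurogenesis and involved in muscle development. It was cloned into the vector as a NotI fragment, with the site preserved at both ends, and it derives from an earlier Pax3 cDNA plasmid. Because the same enzyme was used on both sides, orientation is not enforced by the cloning strategy itself. The coding sequence is fused at its C terminus to three copies of the HA epitope, which allows the protein to be detected or immunoprecipitated with anti-HA antibodies rather than a Pax3-specific reagent.

The associated publication concerns Pax3 inhibiting myogenic differentiation of cultured myoblasts. This points to the plasmid's use for ectopic expression of tagged Pax3 in mammalian cells to study its effects on differentiation and gene regulation. No feature table was supplied, so element positions cannot be confirmed.
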