Addgene plasmid #27319: pcDNA3/mPax3-3xHA
Depositing lab: Jonathan Epstein. Depositing organization: University of Pennsylvania. Publication: Pax3 inhibits myogenic differentiation of cultured myoblast cells. Epstein JA, Lam P, Jepeal L, Maas RL, Shapiro DN. J Biol Chem. 1995 May 19. 270(20):11719-22. 10.1074/jbc.270.20.11719 PubMed 7744814.
Backbone
  Vector backbone: pcDNA3
  Backbone size w/o insert (bp): 5600
  Vector type: Mammalian Expression
  Selectable markers: Neomycin (select with G418)
Growth in bacteria
  Bacterial resistance: Ampicillin, 100 μg/mL
  Growth temperature: 37°C
  Growth strain: DH5alpha
  Copy number: High Copy
Gene/Insert
  Gene/Insert name: Pax3 (alt names: Pax-3; Paired Box Gene 3; Splotch)
  Species: M. musculus (mouse)
  Insert size (bp): 1600
  GenBank ID: X59358
  Entrez Gene: Pax3 (a.k.a. Pax-3, Sp, Splchl2, splotch)
  Tag / fusion protein: 3X HA (C terminal on insert)
  Cloning method: Restriction Enzyme; 5′ cloning site NotI (not destroyed); 3′ cloning site NotI (not destroyed)
  Sequencing primers: 5′ T7; 3′ SP6
Resource information
  A portion of this plasmid was derived from a plasmid made by: The Pax3 insert was derived from pBH3.2 Pax3 plasmid from Martyn Goulding, Max Plank Institute (Goulding MD, Chalepakis G, Deutsch U, Erselius JR, Gruss P. Pax-3, a novel murine DNA binding protein expressed during early neurogenesis. EMBO J. 1991 10(5):1135-47).
Terms and licenses: Academic/Nonprofit Terms; Industry Terms: Not Available to Industry
How to cite: pcDNA3/mPax3-3xHA was a gift from Jonathan Epstein (Addgene plasmid # 27319 ; http://n2t.net/addgene:27319 ; RRID:Addgene_27319)
